>Addgene plasmid #14611 | pLINK cyclin T1 (1-280) myc (K93D) (P#580) | addgene partial sequence | sequence record 59680 | EF1a-F 5'-TCAAGCCTCAGACAGTGGTTC-3'
TGTCGTGAGGAATTAGCTTGCTTACATTTGCTTCTGACACAACTGTGTTCACTAGCAACCTCAAACAGAC
ACCATGGCCGGATCCACCATGGAGGGAGAGAGGAAGAACAACAACAAACGGTGGTATTTCACTCGAGAAC
AGCTGGAAAATAGCCCATCCCGTCGTTTTGGCGTGGACCCAGATAAAGAACTTTCTTATCGCCAGCAGGC
GGCCAATCTGCTTCAGGACATGGGGCAGCGTCTTAACGTCTCACAATTGACTATCAACACTGCTATAGTA
TACATGCATCGATTCTACATGATTCAGTCCTTCACACAGTTCCCTGGAAATTCTGTGGCTCCAGCAGCCT
TGTTTCTAGCAGCTGACGTCGAGGAGCAGCCCAAAAAATTGGAACATGTCATCAAGGTAGCACATACTTG
TCTCCATCCTCAGGAATCCCTTCCTGATACTAGAAGTGAGGCTTATTTGCAACAAGTTCAAGATCTGGTC
ATTTTAGAAAGCATAATTTTGCAGACTTTAGGCTTTGAACTAACAATTGATCACCCACATACTCATGTAG
TAAAGTGCACTCAACTTGTTCGAGCAAGCAAGGACTTAGCACAGACTTCTTACTTCATGGCAACCAACAG
CCTGCATTTGACCACATTTAGCCTGCAGTACACACCTCCTGTGGTGGCCTGTGTCTGCATTCACCTGGCT
TGCAAGTGGTCCAATTGGGAGATCCCAGTCTCAACTGACGGGAAGCACTGGTGGGAGTATGTTGACGCCA
CTGTGACCTTGGAACTTTTAGATGAACTGACACATGAGTTTCTACAGATTTTGGAGAAAACTCCCAACAG
GCTCAAACGCATTTGGAATTGGAGGGCATGCGAGGCTGCCAAGAAAACAAAAGC
