[The description below was written by a language model from this plasmid's Addgene catalogue record.]
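Description:
pLINK cyclin T1 (1-280) myc (K93D) is a mammalian expression plasmid built on the EF-pLINK2 backbone (about 5.2 kb without insert). It is propagated in E. coli under ampicillin selection. The record does not list the origin of replication, the copy number or any mammalian selection marker. The promoter is also not stated explicitly, although the backbone name and the use of an EF1a forward sequencing primer suggest that expression is driven by an EF-1α promoter.

The insert is an approximately 840 bp fragment of human CCNT1 encoding residues 1–280 of cyclin T1, cloned between BamHI and EcoRI sites that both remain intact, with a myc epitope tag fused to the C terminus for detection. Cyclin T1 is the regulatory partner of the kinase CDK9 in P-TEFb, and it is the host factor that HIV-1 Tat recruits to the TAR RNA element to stimulate viral transcription elongation. This version carries a K93D substitution that the depositor describes as deficient in CDK9 binding and inactive in 3T3 cells. The depositor also notes that protein expression was confirmed by western blot.

Given the associated work on interactions among human cyclin T, Tat and TAR, the construct most plausibly serves as a loss-of-function control alongside wild-type truncated cyclin T1. In that role it would test whether CDK9 association is needed for cyclin T1 to support Tat activity in murine cells, with the myc tag allowing immunoblotting or immunoprecipitation of the mutant protein. No feature table was supplied, so other backbone elements cannot be described.
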