Addgene plasmid #14611: pLINK cyclin T1 (1-280) myc (K93D) (P#580)
Depositing lab: Matija Peterlin. Depositing organization: University of California, San Francisco (UCSF). Publication: Interactions between human cyclin T, Tat, and the transactivation response element (TAR) are disrupted by a cysteine to tyrosine substitution found in mouse cyclin T. Fujinaga K, Taube R, Wimmer J, Cujec TP, Peterlin BM. Proc Natl Acad Sci U S A. 1999 Feb 16. 96(4):1285-90. 10.1073/pnas.96.4.1285 PubMed 9990016.
Backbone
  Vector backbone: EF-pLINK2
  Backbone size w/o insert (bp): 5200
  Vector type: Mammalian Expression
Growth in bacteria
  Bacterial resistance: Ampicillin, 100 μg/mL
  Growth temperature: 37°C
  Growth strain: DH5alpha
  Copy number: Unknown
Gene/Insert
  Gene/Insert name: cyclin T1 (1-280) K93D (alt names: cyclinT1; cycT1)
  Species: H. sapiens (human)
  Insert size (bp): 840
  Mutation: K93D. Deficient in binding to CDK9. Inactive in 3T3 cells.
  Entrez Gene: CCNT1 (a.k.a. CCNT, CYCT1, HIVE1)
  Tag / fusion protein: myc (C terminal on insert)
  Cloning method: Restriction Enzyme; 5′ cloning site BamHI (not destroyed); 3′ cloning site EcoRI (not destroyed)
  Sequencing primers: 5′ EF1a forward primer
Terms and licenses: Academic/Nonprofit Terms; Industry Terms: Not Available to Industry
Depositor comments: Expression checked by western blot.
How to cite: pLINK cyclin T1 (1-280) myc (K93D) (P#580) was a gift from Matija Peterlin (Addgene plasmid # 14611 ; http://n2t.net/addgene:14611 ; RRID:Addgene_14611)
